Addgene plasmid #142780: TFORF1297
Purpose: Lentiviral vector for overexpressing transcription factor ORFs with unique 24-bp barcodes. Barcodes facilitate identification of transcription factors in pooled screens.
Depositing lab: Feng Zhang. Depositing organization: Broad Institute. Publication: A transcription factor atlas of directed differentiation. Joung J, Ma S, Tay T, Geiger-Schuller KR, Kirchgatterer PC, Verdine VK, Guo B, Arias-Garcia MA, Allen WE, Singh A, Kuksenko O, Abudayyeh OO, Gootenberg JS, Fu Z, Macrae RK, Buenrostro JD, Regev A, Zhang F. Cell. 2023 Jan 5;186(1):209-229.e26. doi: 10.1016/j.cell.2022.11.026. PubMed 36608654.
Backbone
  Vector backbone: pLX_TRC317
  Backbone manufacturer: Broad Institute Genetic Perturbation Platform
  Backbone size w/o insert (bp): 8264
  Vector type: Mammalian Expression, Lentiviral
  Selectable markers: Puromycin
Growth in bacteria
  Bacterial resistance: Ampicillin, 100 μg/mL
  Growth temperature: 37°C
  Growth strain: NEB Stable
  Copy number: High Copy
Gene/Insert
  Gene/Insert name: ZFP64
  Species: H. sapiens (human)
  Insert size (bp): 2141
  Entrez Gene: ZFP64 (a.k.a. MGC940, ZNF338)
  Promoter: EF1a
  Cloning method: Unknown
  Sequencing primers: 5′ GGGTGGAGACTGAAGTTAGGCCAG; 3′ CACATAGCGTAAAAGGAGCAACATAG
Terms and licenses: Academic/Nonprofit Terms; Industry Terms: Not Available to Industry
Depositor comments: NM_199426,ENST00000371515 . The transcription factor ORF portion of this plasmid was synthesized by Genewiz. Please test multiple small colonies in case of plasmid recombination. To make this collection available in a timely manner, a portion of this collection was not fully sequenced by Addgene. If an Addgene verified full plasmid sequence is not available, please contact us prior to placing an order to request the full sequence.
How to cite: TFORF1297 was a gift from Feng Zhang (Addgene plasmid # 142780 ; http://n2t.net/addgene:142780 ; RRID:Addgene_142780)
