[The description below was written by a language model from this plasmid's Addgene catalogue record and pLannotate feature annotations shown in this document.]
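Description:
TFORF1297 is a third-generation-style, self-inactivating lentiviral expression plasmid built on the pLX_TRC317 backbone. It carries the human zinc-finger transcription factor ZFP64 (also known as ZNF338) as one member of a barcoded transcription factor ORF collection. In bacteria it is maintained through a high-copy ColE1/pUC-type origin and selected with ampicillin via the β-lactamase gene. An f1 origin and remnants of a lac/lacZα cloning region, flanked by T7 and T3 promoters, are also present in the backbone. The depositor warns that the plasmid can recombine, as is common for LTR-containing vectors.

The viral portion begins with an RSV promoter fused to a truncated HIV-1 5' LTR, which drives genomic RNA production in packaging cells. This is followed by the Ψ packaging signal with a partial gag sequence and by the RRE for Rev-dependent nuclear export. Next comes an SV40 early promoter/origin driving the puromycin N-acetyltransferase gene, which allows selection of transduced mammalian cells. A cPPT/CTS element that aids nuclear import of the viral genome comes after it. The EF-1α promoter then drives constitutive expression of the synthesized ZFP64 ORF, whose catalogued insert size is about 2.1 kb. The automated annotation matches only part of this region to a ZFP64 isoform. A WPRE downstream enhances transcript stability and expression, and the ΔU3 3' LTR renders the integrated provirus self-inactivating.

According to the record, each vector in the collection carries a unique 24-bp barcode, although the barcode is not annotated in the feature table. The barcode allows the overexpressed factor to be identified by sequencing in pooled screens, such as those examining how transcription factors direct cell differentiation.
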