Features (pLannotate 1.2.2; 31 found; start..end, strand, type, name):
      5..231     +  promoter       RSV promoter: Rous sarcoma virus enhancer/promoter
    232..412     +  LTR            5' LTR (truncated): truncated 5' long terminal repeat (LTR) from HIV-1
    459..584     +  misc_feature   HIV-1 Ψ: packaging signal of human immunodeficiency virus type 1
    568..931     +  CDS            HIV-1 gag (fragment): gag protein from human immunodeficiency virus 1; gag
   1077..1310    +  misc_feature   RRE: The Rev response element (RRE) of HIV-1 allows for Rev-dependent mRNA export from the nucleus to the cytoplasm.
   1687..1713    +  CDS            Rev (fragment): human immunodeficiency virus 1 (HIV-1) Rev protein; rev; enhances nuclear export of unspliced and incompletely spliced viral mRNAs
   1720..1743    +  promoter       SV40 promoter (fragment): SV40 early promoter
   1744..1815    +  promoter       SV40 promoter (fragment): SV40 enhancer and early promoter
   1839..1974    +  rep_origin     SV40 ori: SV40 origin of replication
   2020..2616    +  CDS            PuroR (fragment): puromycin N-acetyltransferase; pac from Streptomyces; confers resistance to puromycin
   2665..2782    +  misc_feature   cPPT/CTS: central polypurine tract and central termination sequence of HIV-1
   2847..2913    +  CDS            small t antigen (fragment): SV40 (simian virus 40) small t antigen
   2920..4098    +  promoter       EF-1α promoter: strong constitutive promoter for human elongation factor EF-1α
   4439..5572    +  CDS            ZFP64 (fragment): ZF64B_HUMAN - Also known as ZNF338 Experimental evidence at protein level: Swiss-Prot protein existence level 1. May be involved in transcriptional regulation. From Homo sapiens (Human).
   6167..6220    +  promoter       U6 promoter (fragment): RNA polymerase III promoter for human U6 snRNA
   6262..6850    +  misc_feature   WPRE: woodchuck hepatitis virus posttranscriptional regulatory element
   6901..6920    +  misc_feature   cPPT/CTS (fragment): central polypurine tract and central termination sequence of HIV-1
   6922..7155    +  LTR            3' LTR (ΔU3): self-inactivating 3' long terminal repeat (LTR) from HIV-1
   7233..7354    +  polyA_signal   SV40 poly(A) signal: SV40 polyadenylation signal
   7394..7529    +  rep_origin     SV40 ori: SV40 origin of replication
   7550..7568    -  promoter       T7 promoter: promoter for bacteriophage T7 RNA polymerase
   7576..7731    +  CDS            lacZα (fragment): LacZα fragment of β-galactosidase; lacZ fragment
   7736..8164    +  rep_origin     f1 ori (sequence partly withheld): f1 bacteriophage origin of replication; arrow indicates direction of (+) strand synthesis
   8217..8321    +  promoter       AmpR promoter: bla
   8322..9182    +  CDS            AmpR: β-lactamase; bla; confers resistance to ampicillin, carbenicillin, and related antibiotics
   9353..9941    +  rep_origin     ori: high-copy-number ColE1/pMB1/pBR322/pUC origin of replication
  10124..10216   +  CDS            lacI (fragment): lac repressor; lacI; The lac repressor binds to the lac operator to inhibit transcription in E. coli. This inhibition can be relieved by adding lactose or isopropyl-β-D-thiogalactopyranoside (IPTG).
  10229..10250   +  protein_bind   CAP binding site: CAP binding activates transcription in the presence of cAMP. E. coli catabolite activator protein
  10265..10295   +  promoter       lac promoter: promoter for the E. coli lac operon
  10303..10319   +  protein_bind   lac operator: The lac repressor binds to the lac operator to inhibit transcription in E. coli. This inhibition can be relieved by adding lactose or isopropyl-β-D-thiogalactopyranoside (IPTG). lac repressor encoded by lacI
  10364..10382   +  promoter       T3 promoter: promoter for bacteriophage T3 RNA polymerase
>Addgene plasmid #142780 | TFORF1297 | addgene full sequence | sequence record 395846 | Addgene NGS Result
TTAATGTAGTCTTATGCAATACTCTTGTAGTCTTGCAACATGGTAACGATGAGTTAGCAACATGCCTTAC
AAGGAGAGAAAAAGCACCGTGCATGCCGATTGGTGGAAGTAAGGTGGTACGATCGTGCCTTATTAGGAAG
GCAACAGACGGGTCTGACATGGATTGGACGAACCACTGAATTGCCGCATTGCAGAGATATTGTATTTAAG
TGCCTAGCTCGATACATAAACGGGTCTCTCTGGTTAGACCAGATCTGAGCCTGGGAGCTCTCTGGCTAAC
TAGGGAACCCACTGCTTAAGCCTCAATAAAGCTTGCCTTGAGTGCTTCAAGTAGTGTGTGCCCGTCTGTT
GTGTGACTCTGGTAACTAGAGATCCCTCAGACCCTTTTAGTCAGTGTGGAAAATCTCTAGCAGTGGCGCC
CGAACAGGGACTTGAAAGCGAAAGGGAAACCAGAGGAGCTCTCTCGACGCAGGACTCGGCTTGCTGAAGC
GCGCACGGCAAGAGGCGAGGGGCGGCGACTGGTGAGTACGCCAAAAATTTTGACTAGCGGAGGCTAGAAG
GAGAGAGATGGGTGCGAGAGCGTCAGTATTAAGCGGGGGAGAATTAGATCGCGATGGGAAAAAATTCGGT
TAAGGCCAGGGGGAAAGAAAAAATATAAATTAAAACATATAGTATGGGCAAGCAGGGAGCTAGAACGATT
CGCAGTTAATCCTGGCCTGTTAGAAACATCAGAAGGCTGTAGACAAATACTGGGACAGCTACAACCATCC
CTTCAGACAGGATCAGAAGAACTTAGATCATTATATAATACAGTAGCAACCCTCTATTGTGTGCATCAAA
GGATAGAGATAAAAGACACCAAGGAAGCTTTAGACAAGATAGAGGAAGAGCAAAACAAAAGTAAGACCAC
CGCACAGCAAGCGGCCGCTGATCTTCAGACCTGGAGGAGGAGATATGAGGGACAATTGGAGAAGTGAATT
ATATAAATATAAAGTAGTAAAAATTGAACCATTAGGAGTAGCACCCACCAAGGCAAAGAGAAGAGTGGTG
CAGAGAGAAAAAAGAGCAGTGGGAATAGGAGCTTTGTTCCTTGGGTTCTTGGGAGCAGCAGGAAGCACTA
TGGGCGCAGCGTCAATGACGCTGACGGTACAGGCCAGACAATTATTGTCTGGTATAGTGCAGCAGCAGAA
CAATTTGCTGAGGGCTATTGAGGCGCAACAGCATCTGTTGCAACTCACAGTCTGGGGCATCAAGCAGCTC
CAGGCAAGAATCCTGGCTGTGGAAAGATACCTAAAGGATCAACAGCTCCTGGGGATTTGGGGTTGCTCTG
GAAAACTCATTTGCACCACTGCTGTGCCTTGGAATGCTAGTTGGAGTAATAAATCTCTGGAACAGATTTG
GAATCACACGACCTGGATGGAGTGGGACAGAGAAATTAACAATTACACAAGCTTAATACACTCCTTAATT
GAAGAATCGCAAAACCAGCAAGAAAAGAATGAACAAGAATTATTGGAATTAGATAAATGGGCAAGTTTGT
GGAATTGGTTTAACATAACAAATTGGCTGTGGTATATAAAATTATTCATAATGATAGTAGGAGGCTTGGT
AGGTTTAAGAATAGTTTTTGCTGTACTTTCTATAGTGAATAGAGTTAGGCAGGGATATTCACCATTATCG
TTTCAGACCCACCTCCCAACCCCGAGGGGACCCATGCATTGCATCTCAATTAGTCAGCAACCAGGTGTGG
AAAGTCCCCAGGCTCCCCAGCAGGCAGAAGTATGCAAAGCATGCGTCTCAATTAGTCAGCAACCATAGTC
CCGCCCCTAACTCCGCCCATCCCGCCCCTAACTCCGCCCAGTTCCGCCCATTCTCCGCCCCATGGCTGAC
TAATTTTTTTTATTTATGCAGAGGCCGAGGCCGCCTCGGCCTCTGAGCTATTCCAGAAGTAGTGAGGAGG
CTTTTTTGGAGGCCTAGGCTTTTGCAAAAAGCTTTCTAGAGGTACCACCGGAGCTTACCATGACCGAGTA
CAAGCCCACGGTGCGCCTCGCCACCCGCGACGACGTCCCCAGGGCCGTACGCACCCTCGCCGCCGCGTTC
GCCGACTACCCCGCCACGCGCCACACCGTCGATCCGGACCGCCACATCGAGCGGGTCACCGAGCTGCAAG
AACTCTTCCTCACGCGCGTCGGGCTCGACATCGGCAAGGTGTGGGTCGCGGACGACGGCGCCGCCGTGGC
GGTCTGGACCACGCCGGAGAGCGTCGAAGCGGGGGCGGTGTTCGCCGAGATCGGCCCGCGCATGGCCGAG
TTGAGCGGTTCCCGGCTGGCCGCGCAGCAACAGATGGAAGGCCTCCTGGCGCCGCACCGGCCCAAGGAGC
CCGCGTGGTTCCTGGCCACCGTCGGCGTCTCGCCCGACCACCAGGGCAAGGGTCTGGGCAGCGCCGTCGT
GCTCCCCGGAGTGGAGGCGGCCGAGCGCGCCGGGGTGCCCGCCTTCCTGGAGACCTCCGCGCCCCGCAAC
CTCCCCTTCTACGAGCGGCTCGGCTTCACCGTCACCGCCGACGTCGAGGTGCCCGAAGGACCGCGCACCT
GGTGCATGACCCGCAAGCCCGGTGCCAGTTAACGAATTCTAGATCTTGAGACAAATGGCAGTATTCATCC
ACAATTTTAAAAGAAAAGGGGGGATTGGGGGGTACAGTGCAGGGGAAAGAATAGTAGACATAATAGCAAC
AGACATACAAACTAAAGAATTACAAAAACAAATTACAAAAATTCAAAATTTTCGGGTTTATTACAGGGAC
AGCAGAGATCCACTTTGGCGCCGGCTCGAGGCCTGCAGGTGCAAAGATGGATAAAGTTTTAAACAGAGAG
GAATCTTTGCAGCTAATGGACCTTCTAGGTCTTGAAAGGAGTGGGAATTGGCTCCGGTGCCCGTCAGTGG
GCAGAGCGCACATCGCCCACAGTCCCCGAGAAGTTGGGGGGAGGGGTCGGCAATTGAACCGGTGCCTAGA
GAAGGTGGCGCGGGGTAAACTGGGAAAGTGATGTCGTGTACTGGCTCCGCCTTTTTCCCGAGGGTGGGGG
AGAACCGTATATAAGTGCAGTAGTCGCCGTGAACGTTCTTTTTCGCAACGGGTTTGCCGCCAGAACACAG
GTAAGTGCCGTGTGTGGTTCCCGCGGGCCTGGCCTCTTTACGGGTTATGGCCCTTGCGTGCCTTGAATTA
CTTCCACCTGGCTGCAGTACGTGATTCTTGATCCCGAGCTTCGGGTTGGAAGTGGGTGGGAGAGTTCGAG
GCCTTGCGCTTAAGGAGCCCCTTCGCCTCGTGCTTGAGTTGAGGCCTGGCCTGGGCGCTGGGGCCGCCGC
GTGCGAATCTGGTGGCACCTTCGCGCCTGTCTCGCTGCTTTCGATAAGTCTCTAGCCATTTAAAATTTTT
GATGACCTGCTGCGACGCTTTTTTTCTGGCAAGATAGTCTTGTAAATGCGGGCCAAGATCTGCACACTGG
TATTTCGGTTTTTGGGGCCGCGGGCGGCGACGGGGCCCGTGCGTCCCAGCGCACATGTTCGGCGAGGCGG
GGCCTGCGAGCGCGGCCACCGAGAATCGGACGGGGGTAGTCTCAAGCTGGCCGGCCTGCTCTGGTGCCTG
GCCTCGCGCCGCCGTGTATCGCCCCGCCCTGGGCGGCAAGGCTGGCCCGGTCGGCACCAGTTGCGTGAGC
GGAAAGATGGCCGCTTCCCGGCCCTGCTGCAGGGAGCTCAAAATGGAGGACGCGGCGCTCGGGAGAGCGG
GCGGGTGAGTCACCCACACAAAGGAAAAGGGCCTTTCCGTCCTCAGCCGTCGCTTCATGTGACTCCACGG
AGTACCGGGCGCCGTCCAGGCACCTCGATTAGTTCTCGAGCTTTTGGAGTACGTCGTCTTTAGGTTGGGG
GGAGGGGTTTTATGCGATGGAGTTTCCCCACACTGAGTGGGTGGAGACTGAAGTTAGGCCAGCTTGGCAC
TTGATGTAATTCTCCTTGGAATTTGCCCTTTTTGAGTTTGGATCTTGGTTCATTCTCAAGCCTCAGACAG
TGGTTCAAAGTTTTTTTCTTCCATTTCAGGTGTCGTGAGGCTAGCACCGCCACCATGAACGCGAGCAGCG
AGGGCGAGAGCTTCGCGGGCTCGGTGCAAAGTGGCACAACGGTGCTGGTGGAGCTGACTCCCGACATCCA
TATCTGCGGCATCTGCAAGCAGCAGTTTAACAACCTGGATGCCTTTGTAGCTCACAAGCAAAGTGGCTGC
CAGCTGACAGGCACATCCGCAGCAGCCCCCAGCACGGTCCAGTTTGTATCGGAGGAAACAGTGCCTGCCA
CCCAGACTCAGACCACCACCAGAACCATCACCTCGGAGACCCAGACAATCACAGTTTCAGCTCCAGAATT
TGTTTTTGAACATGGCTATCAAACTTACCTGCCCACGGAAAGTAATGAAAACCAGACAGCCACTGTCATC
TCTCTCCCTGCCAAGTCACGCACCAAAAAGCCCACAACACCACCTGCTCAGAAAAGGCTTAACTGTTGCT
ATCCAGGTTGCCAATTCAAGACTGCTTATGGCATGAAGGACATGGAGCGGCATTTAAAAATTCACACGGG
AGACAAACCCCATAAGTGTGAAGTCTGTGGCAAGTGCTTTAGCCGGAAAGACAAGCTGAAAACTCACATG
CGGTGCCACACGGGCGTGAAGCCCTACAAGTGTAAGACGTGTGACTACGCCGCTGCCGACAGCAGCAGCC
TCAACAAGCACCTGAGGATCCACTCGGACGAGCGGCCCTTCAAATGCCAGATCTGCCCCTACGCCAGCCG
CAACTCCAGCCAGCTCACTGTCCACCTGCGATCCCACACGGGGGACGCCCCCTTCCAGTGCTGGCTCTGT
AGCGCCAAGTTCAAAATCAGCTCGGACTTGAAAAGGCACATGCGGGTGCACTCGGGGGAGAAGCCTTTCA
AGTGCGAGTTCTGCAATGTCCGCTGCACCATGAAGGGGAACCTCAAGTCGCACATCCGTATCAAGCACAG
CGGGAATAACTTCAAGTGTCCTCATTGCGACTTCCTGGGTGACAGCAAAGCCACCCTCCGGAAGCACAGC
CGCGTGCACCAGTCGGAGCATCCTGAGAAGTGCTCGGAATGCAGCTACTCCTGCTCCAGCAAGGCCGCCC
TGCGCATCCACGAGCGTATCCACTGCACCGACCGCCCTTTCAAGTGCAACTACTGCAGCTTCGACACCAA
ACAGCCCAGCAACCTGAGCAAGCACATGAAGAAGTTCCATGGGGACATGGTTAAGACTGAGGCTCTAGAG
AGGAAGGACACCGGCAGGCAGAGCAGCCGGCAGGTGGCCAAGCTGGATGCCAAGAAGAGTTTCCACTGCG
ATATATGCGATGCCTCCTTCATGCGGGAGGACTCGCTCCGCAGCCACAAGAGACAGCACAGTGAGTACAG
TGAGAGTAAGAACTCGGACGTGACCGTTCTCCAGTTTCAGATCGACCCCAGCAAGCAGCCCGCCACGCCC
CTCACTGTGGGACACCTCCAGGTGCCCCTCCAGCCCAGCCAAGTGCCCCAGTTCAGCGAGGGAAGAGTCA
AAATCATCGTTGGGCATCAGGTGCCCCAGGCGAACACCATCGTCCAGGCTGCCGCCGCTGCAGTGAACAT
CGTCCCGCCTGCCTTGGTGGCCCAGAACCCAGAGGAACTCCCAGGGAACAGCCGGCTGCAGATCCTGCGC
CAGGTCAGTCTGATCGCCCCCCCTCAGTCCTCGCGGTGTCCGAGCGAGGCGGGCGCAATGACCCAGCCGG
CTGTCCTGCTGACCACCCACGAGCAGACGGACGGAGCCACTCTGCACCAGACTCTCATCCCCACGGCCTC
AGGTGGCCCCCAGGAAGGCTCTGGCAATCAAACTTTCATTACCAGTTCGGGTATTACTTGCACTGACTTT
GAAGGCCTAAACGCCTTGATTCAGGAGGGGACAGCAGAAGTGACAGTGGTGAGCGATGGAGGCCAGAACA
TCGCAGTGGCCACCACAGCGCCACCGGTCTTCTCCTCCTCTTCCCAGCAAGAACTACCCAAGCAGACCTA
CTCCATCATTCAAGGGGCAGCCCATCCAGCTTTGCTCTGTCCCGCCGACTCCATTCCAGATTAGTAATGA
ACTAGTCCGTAACTTGAAAGTATTTCGATTTCTTGGCTTTATATATCTTGTGGAAAGGACGACCGATTAG
TGACACCGTTGCCGATACGCGTTAAGTCGACAATCAACCTCTGGATTACAAAATTTGTGAAAGATTGACT
GGTATTCTTAACTATGTTGCTCCTTTTACGCTATGTGGATACGCTGCTTTAATGCCTTTGTATCATGCTA
TTGCTTCCCGTATGGCTTTCATTTTCTCCTCCTTGTATAAATCCTGGTTGCTGTCTCTTTATGAGGAGTT
GTGGCCCGTTGTCAGGCAACGTGGCGTGGTGTGCACTGTGTTTGCTGACGCAACCCCCACTGGTTGGGGC
ATTGCCACCACCTGTCAGCTCCTTTCCGGGACTTTCGCTTTCCCCCTCCCTATTGCCACGGCGGAACTCA
TCGCCGCCTGCCTTGCCCGCTGCTGGACAGGGGCTCGGCTGTTGGGCACTGACAATTCCGTGGTGTTGTC
GGGGAAATCATCGTCCTTTCCTTGGCTGCTCGCCTGTGTTGCCACCTGGATTCTGCGCGGGACGTCCTTC
TGCTACGTCCCTTCGGCCCTCAATCCAGCGGACCTTCCTTCCCGCGGCCTGCTGCCGGCTCTGCGGCCTC
TTCCGCGTCTTCGCCTTCGCCCTCAGACGAGTCGGATCTCCCTTTGGGCCGCCTCCCCGCGTCGACTTTA
AGACCAATGACTTACAAGGCAGCTGTAGATCTTAGCCACTTTTTAAAAGAAAAGGGGGGACTGGAAGGGC
TAATTCACTCCCAACGAAGACAAGATCTGCTTTTTGCTTGTACTGGGTCTCTCTGGTTAGACCAGATCTG
AGCCTGGGAGCTCTCTGGCTAACTAGGGAACCCACTGCTTAAGCCTCAATAAAGCTTGCCTTGAGTGCTT
CAAGTAGTGTGTGCCCGTCTGTTGTGTGACTCTGGTAACTAGAGATCCCTCAGACCCTTTTAGTCAGTGT
GGAAAATCTCTAGCAGTACGTATAGTAGTTCATGTCATCTTATTATTCAGTATTTATAACTTGCAAAGAA
ATGAATATCAGAGAGTGAGAGGAACTTGTTTATTGCAGCTTATAATGGTTACAAATAAAGCAATAGCATC
ACAAATTTCACAAATAAAGCATTTTTTTCACTGCATTCTAGTTGTGGTTTGTCCAAACTCATCAATGTAT
CTTATCATGTCTGGCTCTAGCTATCCCGCCCCTAACTCCGCCCATCCCGCCCCTAACTCCGCCCAGTTCC
GCCCATTCTCCGCCCCATGGCTGACTAATTTTTTTTATTTATGCAGAGGCCGAGGCCGCCTCGGCCTCTG
AGCTATTCCAGAAGTAGTGAGGAGGCTTTTTTGGAGGCCTAGGGACGTACCCAATTCGCCCTATAGTGAG
TCGTATTACGCGCGCTCACTGGCCGTCGTTTTACAACGTCGTGACTGGGAAAACCCTGGCGTTACCCAAC
TTAATCGCCTTGCAGCACATCCCCCTTTCGCCAGCTGGCGTAATAGCGAAGAGGCCCGCACCGATCGCCC
TTCCCAACAGTTGCGCAGCCTGAATGGCGAATGGG
[124 nt withheld, positions 7736-7859]
C
[91 nt withheld, positions 7861-7951]
A
[49 nt withheld, positions 7953-8001]
CCTTTGACGTTGGAGTCCACGTTCTTT
[37 nt withheld, positions 8029-8065]
ACCCTATCTCGGTCTATTCTTTTGATTTATAAGGGATTTTGCCGATTTCGGCCTATTGGTTAAAAAATGA
GCTGATTTAACAAAAATTTAACGCGAATTTTAACAAAATATTAACGCTTACAATTTAGGTGGCACTTTTC
GGGGAAATGTGCGCGGAACCCCTATTTGTTTATTTTTCTAAATACATTCAAATATGTATCCGCTCATGAG
ACAATAACCCTGATAAATGCTTCAATAATATTGAAAAAGGAAGAGTATGAGTATTCAACATTTCCGTGTC
GCCCTTATTCCCTTTTTTGCGGCATTTTGCCTTCCTGTTTTTGCTCACCCAGAAACGCTGGTGAAAGTAA
AAGATGCTGAAGATCAGTTGGGTGCACGAGTGGGTTACATCGAACTGGATCTCAACAGCGGTAAGATCCT
TGAGAGTTTTCGCCCCGAAGAACGTTTTCCAATGATGAGCACTTTTAAAGTTCTGCTATGTGGCGCGGTA
TTATCCCGTATTGACGCCGGGCAAGAGCAACTCGGTCGCCGCATACACTATTCTCAGAATGACTTGGTTG
AGTACTCACCAGTCACAGAAAAGCATCTTACGGATGGCATGACAGTAAGAGAATTATGCAGTGCTGCCAT
AACCATGAGTGATAACACTGCGGCCAACTTACTTCTGACAACGATCGGAGGACCGAAGGAGCTAACCGCT
TTTTTGCACAACATGGGGGATCATGTAACTCGCCTTGATCGTTGGGAACCGGAGCTGAATGAAGCCATAC
CAAACGACGAGCGTGACACCACGATGCCTGTAGCAATGGCAACAACGTTGCGCAAACTATTAACTGGCGA
ACTACTTACTCTAGCTTCCCGGCAACAATTAATAGACTGGATGGAGGCGGATAAAGTTGCAGGACCACTT
CTGCGCTCGGCCCTTCCGGCTGGCTGGTTTATTGCTGATAAATCTGGAGCCGGTGAGCGTGGGTCTCGCG
GTATCATTGCAGCACTGGGGCCAGATGGTAAGCCCTCCCGTATCGTAGTTATCTACACGACGGGGAGTCA
GGCAACTATGGATGAACGAAATAGACAGATCGCTGAGATAGGTGCCTCACTGATTAAGCATTGGTAACTG
TCAGACCAAGTTTACTCATATATACTTTAGATTGATTTAAAACTTCATTTTTAATTTAAAAGGATCTAGG
TGAAGATCCTTTTTGATAATCTCATGACCAAAATCCCTTAACGTGAGTTTTCGTTCCACTGAGCGTCAGA
CCCCGTAGAAAAGATCAAAGGATCTTCTTGAGATCCTTTTTTTCTGCGCGTAATCTGCTGCTTGCAAACA
AAAAAACCACCGCTACCAGCGGTGGTTTGTTTGCCGGATCAAGAGCTACCAACTCTTTTTCCGAAGGTAA
CTGGCTTCAGCAGAGCGCAGATACCAAATACTGTTCTTCTAGTGTAGCCGTAGTTAGGCCACCACTTCAA
GAACTCTGTAGCACCGCCTACATACCTCGCTCTGCTAATCCTGTTACCAGTGGCTGCTGCCAGTGGCGAT
AAGTCGTGTCTTACCGGGTTGGACTCAAGACGATAGTTACCGGATAAGGCGCAGCGGTCGGGCTGAACGG
GGGGTTCGTGCACACAGCCCAGCTTGGAGCGAACGACCTACACCGAACTGAGATACCTACAGCGTGAGCT
ATGAGAAAGCGCCACGCTTCCCGAAGGGAGAAAGGCGGACAGGTATCCGGTAAGCGGCAGGGTCGGAACA
GGAGAGCGCACGAGGGAGCTTCCAGGGGGAAACGCCTGGTATCTTTATAGTCCTGTCGGGTTTCGCCACC
TCTGACTTGAGCGTCGATTTTTGTGATGCTCGTCAGGGGGGCGGAGCCTATGGAAAAACGCCAGCAACGC
GGCCTTTTTACGGTTCCTGGCCTTTTGCTGGCCTTTTGCTCACATGTTCTTTCCTGCGTTATCCCCTGAT
TCTGTGGATAACCGTATTACCGCCTTTGAGTGAGCTGATACCGCTCGCCGCAGCCGAACGACCGAGCGCA
GCGAGTCAGTGAGCGAGGAAGCGGAAGAGCGCCCAATACGCAAACCGCCTCTCCCCGCGCGTTGGCCGAT
TCATTAATGCAGCTGGCACGACAGGTTTCCCGACTGGAAAGCGGGCAGTGAGCGCAACGCAATTAATGTG
AGTTAGCTCACTCATTAGGCACCCCAGGCTTTACACTTTATGCTTCCGGCTCGTATGTTGTGTGGAATTG
TGAGCGGATAACAATTTCACACAGGAAACAGCTATGACCATGATTACGCCAAGCGCGCAATTAACCCTCA
CTAAAGGGAACAAAAGCTGGAGCTGCAAGC
