>Addgene plasmid #142780 | TFORF1297 | depositor partial sequence | sequence record 280478 | Insert
ACCGCCACCATGAACGCGAGCAGCGAGGGCGAGAGCTTCGCGGGCTCGGTGCAAAGTGGCACAACGGTGC
TGGTGGAGCTGACTCCCGACATCCATATCTGCGGCATCTGCAAGCAGCAGTTTAACAACCTGGATGCCTT
TGTAGCTCACAAGCAAAGTGGCTGCCAGCTGACAGGCACATCCGCAGCAGCCCCCAGCACGGTCCAGTTT
GTATCGGAGGAAACAGTGCCTGCCACCCAGACTCAGACCACCACCAGAACCATCACCTCGGAGACCCAGA
CAATCACAGTTTCAGCTCCAGAATTTGTTTTTGAACATGGCTATCAAACTTACCTGCCCACGGAAAGTAA
TGAAAACCAGACAGCCACTGTCATCTCTCTCCCTGCCAAGTCACGCACCAAAAAGCCCACAACACCACCT
GCTCAGAAAAGGCTTAACTGTTGCTATCCAGGTTGCCAATTCAAGACTGCTTATGGCATGAAGGACATGG
AGCGGCATTTAAAAATTCACACGGGAGACAAACCCCATAAGTGTGAAGTCTGTGGCAAGTGCTTTAGCCG
GAAAGACAAGCTGAAAACTCACATGCGGTGCCACACGGGCGTGAAGCCCTACAAGTGTAAGACGTGTGAC
TACGCCGCTGCCGACAGCAGCAGCCTCAACAAGCACCTGAGGATCCACTCGGACGAGCGGCCCTTCAAAT
GCCAGATCTGCCCCTACGCCAGCCGCAACTCCAGCCAGCTCACTGTCCACCTGCGATCCCACACGGGGGA
CGCCCCCTTCCAGTGCTGGCTCTGTAGCGCCAAGTTCAAAATCAGCTCGGACTTGAAAAGGCACATGCGG
GTGCACTCGGGGGAGAAGCCTTTCAAGTGCGAGTTCTGCAATGTCCGCTGCACCATGAAGGGGAACCTCA
AGTCGCACATCCGTATCAAGCACAGCGGGAATAACTTCAAGTGTCCTCATTGCGACTTCCTGGGTGACAG
CAAAGCCACCCTCCGGAAGCACAGCCGCGTGCACCAGTCGGAGCATCCTGAGAAGTGCTCGGAATGCAGC
TACTCCTGCTCCAGCAAGGCCGCCCTGCGCATCCACGAGCGTATCCACTGCACCGACCGCCCTTTCAAGT
GCAACTACTGCAGCTTCGACACCAAACAGCCCAGCAACCTGAGCAAGCACATGAAGAAGTTCCATGGGGA
CATGGTTAAGACTGAGGCTCTAGAGAGGAAGGACACCGGCAGGCAGAGCAGCCGGCAGGTGGCCAAGCTG
GATGCCAAGAAGAGTTTCCACTGCGATATATGCGATGCCTCCTTCATGCGGGAGGACTCGCTCCGCAGCC
ACAAGAGACAGCACAGTGAGTACAGTGAGAGTAAGAACTCGGACGTGACCGTTCTCCAGTTTCAGATCGA
CCCCAGCAAGCAGCCCGCCACGCCCCTCACTGTGGGACACCTCCAGGTGCCCCTCCAGCCCAGCCAAGTG
CCCCAGTTCAGCGAGGGAAGAGTCAAAATCATCGTTGGGCATCAGGTGCCCCAGGCGAACACCATCGTCC
AGGCTGCCGCCGCTGCAGTGAACATCGTCCCGCCTGCCTTGGTGGCCCAGAACCCAGAGGAACTCCCAGG
GAACAGCCGGCTGCAGATCCTGCGCCAGGTCAGTCTGATCGCCCCCCCTCAGTCCTCGCGGTGTCCGAGC
GAGGCGGGCGCAATGACCCAGCCGGCTGTCCTGCTGACCACCCACGAGCAGACGGACGGAGCCACTCTGC
ACCAGACTCTCATCCCCACGGCCTCAGGTGGCCCCCAGGAAGGCTCTGGCAATCAAACTTTCATTACCAG
TTCGGGTATTACTTGCACTGACTTTGAAGGCCTAAACGCCTTGATTCAGGAGGGGACAGCAGAAGTGACA
GTGGTGAGCGATGGAGGCCAGAACATCGCAGTGGCCACCACAGCGCCACCGGTCTTCTCCTCCTCTTCCC
AGCAAGAACTACCCAAGCAGACCTACTCCATCATTCAAGGGGCAGCCCATCCAGCTTTGCTCTGTCCCGC
CGACTCCATTCCAGATTAGTAATGAACTAGTCCGTAACTTGAAAGTATTTCGATTTCTTGGCTTTATATA
TCTTGTGGAAAGGACGACCGATTAGTGACACCGTTGCCGAT
