>Addgene plasmid #142780 | TFORF1297 | depositor partial sequence | sequence record 280479 | Barcode
CCGATTAGTGACACCGTTGCCGAT
